Addgene plasmid #174971: pMSR:MSMEG_1041:Dendra
Purpose: C-term fluorescent fusion
Depositing lab: Keith Derbyshire & Joseph Wade. Depositing organization: Wadsworth Center, New York State Department of Health. Publication: A Mycobacterial Systems Resource for the Research Community. Judd JA, Canestrari J, Clark R, Joseph A, Lapierre P, Lasek-Nesselquist E, Mir M, Palumbo M, Smith C, Stone M, Upadhyay A, Wirth SE, Dedrick RM, Meier CG, Russell DA, Dills A, Dove E, Kester J, Wolf ID, Zhu J, Rubin ER, Fortune S, Hatfull GF, Gray TA, Wade JT, Derbyshire KM. mBio. 2021 Mar 2;12(2). pii: mBio.02401-20. doi: 10.1128/mBio.02401-20. PubMed 33653882.
Backbone
  Vector backbone: pMSR:Dendra
  Vector type: Bacterial Expression ; Integrating Mycobacterial Expression Vector attL5. T7 expression in E. coli
Growth in bacteria
  Bacterial resistance: Apramycin, 25 μg/mL
  Growth temperature: 37°C
  Growth strain: DH5alpha
  Copy number: High Copy
Gene/Insert
  Gene/Insert name: MSMEG_1041
  Species: M. smegmatis
  Promoter: pmycTetO
  Tag / fusion protein: Gly-Ala Linker/Dendra2/1x Flag Tag (C terminal on insert)
  Cloning method: Ligation Independent Cloning
  Sequencing primers: 5′ TGATAGAGTTTGTCCTCCCTATCAG; 3′ TCCATATGCACCTTGACACG
Resource information
  A portion of this plasmid was derived from a plasmid made by: CP000480.1
Terms and licenses: Academic/Nonprofit Terms; Industry Terms: Not Available to Industry
Depositor comments: 5' cloning site: AseI (destroyed), 3' cloning site: HindIII (not destroyed)
How to cite: pMSR:MSMEG_1041:Dendra was a gift from Keith Derbyshire & Joseph Wade (Addgene plasmid # 174971 ; http://n2t.net/addgene:174971 ; RRID:Addgene_174971)
