[The description below was written by a language model from this plasmid's Addgene catalogue record and pLannotate feature annotations shown in this document.]
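Description:
pMSR:MSMEG_1041:Dendra is a 6.1 kb integrating mycobacterial expression plasmid built on the pMSR:Dendra backbone, part of a systematic resource for studying Mycobacterium smegmatis genes. It is propagated in E. coli as a high-copy plasmid through a ColE1/pUC-type origin and selected with apramycin via the aac(3)IV acetyltransferase gene, a marker that also works in mycobacteria. The plasmid has no annotated mycobacterial replication origin. Instead it carries the mycobacteriophage L5 integrase gene, annotated across the sequence origin, next to a fragment of the neighbouring L5 gene 32. The phage attachment site would be expected in this region, although it is not annotated. The integrase directs site-specific, single-copy insertion at the chromosomal L5 attachment site.

The payload is the M. smegmatis open reading frame MSMEG_1041, inserted by ligation-independent cloning. The automated annotation identifies it by homology to the M. tuberculosis phosphoserine phosphatase SerB2. The host-cell activities listed for that entry describe the M. tuberculosis protein, not necessarily this one. The gene is fused at its C terminus, through a Gly-Ala linker, to the green-to-red photoconvertible fluorescent protein Dendra2 and a single FLAG epitope. Expression in mycobacteria comes from the pmycTetO promoter. Its tet operator sequences account for the short "tight TRE" hits in the feature table and allow regulation by a Tet repressor, though no repressor gene is annotated on this plasmid. A T7 promoter immediately upstream of the coding sequence and a T7 terminator after the FLAG tag permit expression of the same fusion in E. coli strains that supply T7 RNA polymerase. The stated purpose is C-terminal fluorescent tagging, which suits localisation imaging of the protein in live mycobacteria, and the FLAG tag permits immunodetection or affinity capture.
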