Features (pLannotate 1.2.2; 14 found; start..end, strand, type, name):
    316..420     -  CDS            32 (fragment): VG32_BPML5 - Protein predicted: Swiss-Prot protein existence level 4. From Mycobacterium phage L5 (Mycobacteriophage L5).
    476..580     +  CDS            Y4104_STRCO (fragment): Protein inferred from homology: Swiss-Prot protein existence level 3. From Streptomyces coelicolor (strain ATCC BAA-471 / A3(2) / M145).
    638..657     +  promoter       tight TRE promoter (fragment): Tet-responsive promoter PTight, consisting of seven tet operator sequences followed by the minimal CMV promoter
    664..681     +  promoter       tight TRE promoter (fragment): Tet-responsive promoter PTight, consisting of seven tet operator sequences followed by the minimal CMV promoter
    695..713     +  promoter       T7 promoter: promoter for bacteriophage T7 RNA polymerase
    753..1961    +  CDS            serB2: SERB2_MYCTU - Experimental evidence at protein level: Swiss-Prot protein existence level 1. In the host, induces significant cytoskeleton rearrangements through cofilin dephosphorylation and its subsequent activation, and affects the expression of genes that regulate actin dynamics. It specifically interacts with HSP90, HSP70 and HSP27 that block apoptotic pathways but not with other HSPs. Also interacts with GAPDH. It actively dephosphorylates MAP kinase p38 and NF-kappa B p65 (specifically at Ser-536) that play crucial roles in inflammatory and immune responses. This in turn leads to down-re
   1989..2675    +  CDS            Dendra2: Dendra2 is a photoconvertible green fluorescent protein published in 2006, derived from Dendronephthya sp.. It has high acid sensitivity.
   2715..2735    +  CDS            FLAG (fragment): FLAG® epitope tag, followed by an enterokinase cleavage site
   2744..2786    +  terminator     T7 terminator (fragment): transcription terminator for bacteriophage T7 RNA polymerase
   2992..3792    +  CDS            ApmR: aminoglycoside 3-N-acetyltransferase type IV ; aac(3)IV; confers resistance to apramycin (Paget and Davies, 1996)
   3859..3876    -  misc_feature   MCS (fragment): pBluescript multiple cloning site
   3917..4505    +  rep_origin     ori: high-copy-number ColE1/pMB1/pBR322/pUC origin of replication
   4673..4701    +  misc_feature   MCS (fragment): pUC18/19 multiple cloning site
   5261..254     +  CDS            33 (across the origin): VINT_BPML5 - Also known as int. Protein inferred from homology: Swiss-Prot protein existence level 3. Integrase is necessary for integration of the phage into the host genome by site-specific recombination. From Mycobacterium phage L5 (Mycobacteriophage L5).
>Addgene plasmid #174971 | pMSR:MSMEG_1041:Dendra | addgene full sequence | sequence record 345652 | Addgene NGS Result
GCAACCGGCTGTCGAAGTCCGCGTTCACCAAGTCGCTGAAGCGTGGCTACGCCAAGATCGGTCGGCCGGA
ACTCCGCATCCACGACCTCCGCGCTGTCGGCGCTACGTTCGCCGCTCAGGCAGGTGCGACGACCAAGGAG
CTGATGGCCCGTCTCGGTCACACGACTCCTAGGATGGCGATGAAGTACCAGATGGCGTCTGAGGCCCGCG
ACGAGGCTATCGCTGAGGCGATGTCCAAGCTGGCCAAGACCTCCTGAAACGCAAAAAGCCCCCCTCCCAA
GGACACTGAGTCCTAAAGAGGGGGGTTTCTTGTCAGTACGCGAAGAACCACGCCTGGCCGCGAGCGCCAG
CACCGCCGCTCTGTGCGGAGACCTGGGCACCAGCCCCGCCGCCGCCAGGAGCATTGCCGTTCCCGCCAGA
AATCTAGACGGTGACCACAACGCGCCCGCTTTGATCGGGGACGTCGAAATATTGGATCGTCGGCACCGTC
ACGGCCGTGGGAGGCGGCACGATCCGCGACGTGATGATCGGCCGCATCCCCACGGTGCTGCGCAGTGAGC
TCTACGCCATCCCGGCGTTGATCTGTGCGTTCGCACGCACAGGCCCGGTGTGAGAAGGGTCTCTGACGAG
CGGGAGAACTCCCTATCAGTGATAGAGTTTGTCCTCCCTATCAGTGATAGATAGGCTTAAGGAGTAATAC
GACTCACTATAGGGAGAAGGAGGCCATTATGAGCTCGGCACGCGAGCGCTCATCGCTACTGATCACCGTC
ACCGGTGTCGACCAGCCGGGCGTCACCTCGGCACTGTTCGAGGTGCTGTCCCGGCACAAGGTCGAGCTGC
GCAACGTCGAGCAGGTCGTGATCCGCGGCCGGCTCACGTTGGGCGTTCTGGTGGCCGCGCCGTCCGACGT
GGCCGACGGCGATGATCTGCGACGCGACGTCGAGGCCGCCATCCACGGCGTGGGTCTCGACGTCGCGATC
GAACGCAGCGACGACCTGCCGGTGATGCGTGAGCCCTCAACCCACACGATCGTGGTGCTGGGCCGTCCGA
TCACCGCCGAGGCGTTCGGGGTGGTCGCCCGCGCGGTGGCCGATCTGGGCGTCAACATCGATTTCATCCG
CGGCGTCTCCGACTACCCGGTGACGGGGCTGGAGCTGCGCGTGTCGGTCCCGGCGGGCGCGGCCTACGGG
CAGTTGCAGCAGGCGCTCGCCACGGTCGCCGCGAACGAGGGCGTCGACATCGCGCTGGAGGACTACACGC
TGTCACGACGGGCCAAGCGGCTCATCGTGTTCGACGTCGACTCGACCCTCATCCAGGGTGAGGTGATCGA
GATGCTGGCCGAGCACGCCGGTGCCGCGGCAGCCGTCGCCGAGGTGACCGAGGCCGCGATGCGGGGTGAA
CTCGACTTCGCCGAGTCTTTGCACCGCCGGGTCGCGACGCTCGCCGGGCTGCCTGCCTCGGTACTCGACG
AGGTCGCCGAGCAGTTGGAGCTCACACCGGGGGCGCGGACCACGATCCGCACCCTCCGCAGGCTGGGCTA
CTACTGCGGTGTGGTCTCGGGCGGATTCCGCCAGGTCATCGAACCGCTCGCGCACGAACTCATGCTCGAC
TACGTCGCGGCCAACGAACTGGAGATCGTCGACGGCAAGCTCACCGGACGCGTCGTCGGCGACGTCGTGG
ACCGGCCGGGCAAGGCCAAGGCGCTGCGGGACTTCGCCCAGCAGGTCGGCGTACCGATGGAGCAGACCGT
CGCCGTCGGCGACGGCGCCAACGACATCGACATGCTGTCGGCCGCGGGCCTCGGGGTGGCGTTCAACGCC
AAACCCGCGCTGCGTGAGGTGGCCGACGCGTCACTGAGCCATCCGTACCTGGACACCGTGCTGTTCATCC
TGGGCATCACGCGCGGCGAGATCGAGGCCGCCGATGCGCTCGACGGTGTGGTGCGCCGCGTCGAGATCCC
GGATTATAAGCTTGGTGCGGCCGCGGGCAACACGCCTGGCATCAATCTGATCAAGGAGGACATGCGTGTC
AAGGTGCATATGGAGGGCAACGTGAACGGTCACGCCTTCGTGATCGAGGGGGAGGGTAAGGGTAAGCCTT
ACGAAGGGACCCAGACCGCCAACCTCACCGTCAAGGAGGGCGCCCCTCTCCCATTCTCGTACGATATCCT
CACTACCGCGGTGCATTACGGGAACCGCGTGTTCACCAAGTACCCCGAGGATATCCCTGACTACTTCAAG
CAGAGCTTCCCGGAGGGATACTCCTGGGAGCGGACGATGACCTTCGAAGACAAGGGTATCTGTACGATCC
GCAGCGACATCTCGCTGGAAGGGGACTGTTTCTTCCAGAACGTCCGTTTCAAGGGGACCAACTTTCCGCC
GAACGGCCCGGTCATGCAGAAGAAGACCCTCAAGTGGGAGCCGAGCACGGAGAAGCTGCACGTTCGGGAC
GGCCTCCTGGTCGGCAACATCAACATGGCGCTGCTGCTGGAAGGCGGCGGCCACTACCTATGCGACTTCA
AGACCACGTACAAAGCGAAGAAGGTCGTCCAGCTGCCCGACGCGCACTTCGTGGACCACCGCATCGAAAT
CCTGGGGAACGATTCGGACTACAACAAGGTCAAGTTGTACGAGCACGCTGTGGCACGCTATAGCCCGCTC
CCGTCGCAGGTCTGGTTCGAAGGCGGCGGCGGGGAGAACCTGTATTTCCAGGACTACAAGGACGACGACG
ACAAGTGATTTAAATAACCCCTTGGGGCCTCTAAACGGGTCTTGAGGGGTTTTTTGTTAACTAGCGTACG
ATCGAATTCCTGCAGCTCACGGTAACTGATGCCGTATTTGCAGTACCAGCGTACGGCCCACAGAATGATG
TCACGCTGAAAATGCCGGCCTTTGAATGGGTTCATGTGCAGCTCCATCAGCAAAAGGGGATGATAAGTTT
ATCACCACCGACTATTTGCAACAGTGCCGTTGATCGTGCTATGATCGACTGATGTCATCAGCGGTGGAGT
GCAATGTCGTGCAATACGAATGGCGAAAAGCCGAGCTCATCGGTCAGCTTCTCAACCTTGGGGTTACCCC
CGGCGGTGTGCTGCTGGTCCACAGCTCCTTCCGTAGCGTCCGGCCCCTCGAAGATGGGCCACTTGGACTG
ATCGAGGCCCTGCGTGCTACGCTGGGTCCGGGAGGGACGCTCGTCATGCCCTCGTGGTCAGGTCTGGACG
ACGAGCCGTTCGATCCTGCCACGTCGCCCGTTACACCGGACCTTGGAGTTGTCTCTGACACATTCTGGCG
CCTGCCAAATGTAAAGCGCAGCGCCCATCCATTTGCCTTTGCGGCAGCGGGGCCACAGGCAGAGCAGATC
ATCTCTGATCCATTGCCCCTGCCACCTTACTCGCCTGCAAGCCCGGTCGCCCGTGTCCATGAACTCGATG
GGCAGGTACTTCTCCTCGGCGTGGGACACGATGCCAACACGACGCTGCATCTTGCCGAGTTGATGGCAAA
GGTTCCCTATGGGGTGCCGAGACACTGCACCATTCTTCAGGATGGCAAGTTGGTACGCGTCGATTATCTC
GAGAATGACCACTGCTGTGAGCGCTTTGCCTTGGCGGACAGGTGGCTCAAGGAGAAGAGCCTTCAGAAGG
AAGGTCCAGTCGGTCATGCCTTTGCTCGGTTGATCCGCTCCCGCGACATTGTGGCGACAGCCCTGGGTCA
ACTGGGCCGAGATCCGTTGATCTTCCTGCATCCGCCAGAGGCGGGATGCGAAGAATGCGATGCCGCTCGC
CAGTCGATTGGCTGAGCTCATGAGCGGAGAACGAGATGACGTTGGAGGGGCAAGGTCGCGCTGATTGCTG
GGGCAACACGGGGGATCCACTAGTTCCATGAGCGTCAGACCCCGTAGAAAAGATCAAAGGATCTTCTTGA
GATCCTTTTTTTCTGCGCGTAATCTGCTGCTTGCAAACAAAAAAACCACCGCTACCAGCGGTGGTTTGTT
TGCCGGATCAAGAGCTACCAACTCTTTTTCCGAAGGTAACTGGCTTCAGCAGAGCGCAGATACCAAATAC
TGTCCTTCTAGTGTAGCCGTAGTTAGGCCACCACTTCAAGAACTCTGTAGCACCGCCTACATACCTCGCT
CTGCTAATCCTGTTACCAGTGGCTGCTGCCAGTGGCGATAAGTCGTGTCTTACCGGGTTGGACTCAAGAC
GATAGTTACCGGATAAGGCGCAGCGGTCGGGCTGAACGGGGGGTTCGTGCACACAGCCCAGCTTGGAGCG
AACGACCTACACCGAACTGAGATACCTACAGCGTGAGCTATGAGAAAGCGCCACGCTTCCCGAGGGGAGA
AAGGCGGACAGGTATCCGGTAAGCGGCAGGGTCGGAACAGGAGAGCGCACGAGGGAGCTTCCAGGGGGAA
ACGCCTGGTATCTTTATAGTCCTGTCGGGTTTCGCCACCTCTGACTTGAGCGTCGATTTTTGTGATGCTC
GTCAGGGGGGCGGAGCCTATGGAAAAACGCCAGCAACGCGGCCTTTTTACGGTTCCTGGCCTTTTGCTGG
CCTTTTGCTCACATGTTCTTTCCTGCGTTATCCCCTGATTCTGTGGATAACCGTATTACCGCCTTTGAGT
GAGCTGATACCGCTCGCCGCAGCCGAACGACCGAGCGCAACGCGTGCGGCCGCGGTACCCGGGGATCCTC
TAGAGTCGACCACCAAGGGCACCATCTCTGCTTGGGCCACCCCGTTGGCCGCAGCCAGCTCGCTGAGAGC
CGTGAACGACAGGGCGAACGCCAGCCCGCCGACGGCGAGGGTTCCGACCGCTGCAACTCCCGGTGCAACC
TTGTCCCGGTCTATTCTCTTCACTGCACCAGCTCCAATCTGGTGTGAATGCCCCTCGTCTGTTCGCGCAG
GCGGGGGGCTCTATTCGTTTGTCAGCATCGAAAGTAGCCAGATCAGGGATGCGTTGCAACCGCGTATGCC
CAGGTCAGAAGAGTCGCACAAGAGTTGCAGACCCCTGGAAAGAAAAATGGCCAGAGGGCGAAAACACCCT
CTGACCAGCGGAGCGGGCGACGGGAATCGAACCCGCGTAGCTAGTTTGGAAGAATGGGTGTCTGCCGACC
ACATATGGGCCGGTCAAGATAGGTTTTTACCCCCTCTCGGCTGCATCCTCTAAGTGGAAAGAAATTGCAG
GTCGTAGAAGCGCGTTGAAGCCTGAGAGTTGCACAGGAGTTGCAACCCGGTAGCCTTGTTCACGACGAGA
GGAGACCTAGTTGGCACGTCGCGGATGGGGATCGCTGAAGACTCAGCGCAGCGGGAGGATCCAAGCCTCA
TACGTCAACCCGCAGGACGGTGTGAGGTACTACGCGCTGCAGACCTACGACAACAAGATGGACGCCGAAG
CCTGGCTCGCGGGCGAGAAGCGGCTCATCGAGATGGAGACCTGGACCCCTCCACAGGACCGGGCGAAGAA
GGCAGCCGCCAGCGCCATCACGCTGGAGGAGTACACCCGGAAGTGGCTCGTGGAGCGCGACCTCGCAGAC
GGCACCAGGGATCTGTACAGCGGGCACGCGGAGCGCCGCATCTACCCGGTGCTAGGTGAAGTGGCGGTCA
CAGAGATGACGCCAGCTCTGGTGCGTGCGTGGTGGGCCGGGATGGGTAGGAAGCACCCGACTGCCCGCCG
GCATGCCTACAACGTCCTCCGGGCGGTGATGAACACAGCGGTCGAGGACAAGCTGATCGCAGAGAACCCG
TGCCGGATCGAGCAGAAGGCAGCCGATGAGCGCGACGTAGAGGCGCTGACGCCTGAGGAGCTGGACATCG
TCGCCGCTGAGATCTTCGAGCACTACCGGATCGCGGCATACATCCTGGCGTGGACGAGCCTCCGGTTCGG
AGAGCTGATCGAGCTTCGCCGCAAGGACATCGTGGACGACGGCATGACGATGAAGCTCCGGGTGCGCCGT
GGCGCTTCCCGCGTGGGGAACAAGATCGTCGTTGGCAACGCCAAGACCGTCCGGTCGAAGCGTCCTGTGA
CGGTTCCGCCTCACGTCGCGGAGATGATCCGAGCGCACATGAAGGACCGTACGAAGATGAACAAGGGCCC
CGAGGCATTCCTGGTGACCACGACGCAGG
