>Addgene plasmid #174971 | pMSR:MSMEG_1041:Dendra | depositor partial sequence | sequence record 339365 | partial
ATGAGCTCGGCACGCGAGCGCTCATCGCTACTGATCACCGTCACCGGTGTCGACCAGCCGGGCGTCACCT
CGGCACTGTTCGAGGTGCTGTCCCGGCACAAGGTCGAGCTGCGCAACGTCGAGCAGGTCGTGATCCGCGG
CCGGCTCACGTTGGGCGTTCTGGTGGCCGCGCCGTCCGACGTGGCCGACGGCGATGATCTGCGACGCGAC
GTCGAGGCCGCCATCCACGGCGTGGGTCTCGACGTCGCGATCGAACGCAGCGACGACCTGCCGGTGATGC
GTGAGCCCTCAACCCACACGATCGTGGTGCTGGGCCGTCCGATCACCGCCGAGGCGTTCGGGGTGGTCGC
CCGCGCGGTGGCCGATCTGGGCGTCAACATCGATTTCATCCGCGGCGTCTCCGACTACCCGGTGACGGGG
CTGGAGCTGCGCGTGTCGGTCCCGGCGGGCGCGGCCTACGGGCAGTTGCAGCAGGCGCTCGCCACGGTCG
CCGCGAACGAGGGCGTCGACATCGCGCTGGAGGACTACACGCTGTCACGACGGGCCAAGCGGCTCATCGT
GTTCGACGTCGACTCGACCCTCATCCAGGGTGAGGTGATCGAGATGCTGGCCGAGCACGCCGGTGCCGCG
GCAGCCGTCGCCGAGGTGACCGAGGCCGCGATGCGGGGTGAACTCGACTTCGCCGAGTCTTTGCACCGCC
GGGTCGCGACGCTCGCCGGGCTGCCTGCCTCGGTACTCGACGAGGTCGCCGAGCAGTTGGAGCTCACACC
GGGGGCGCGGACCACGATCCGCACCCTCCGCAGGCTGGGCTACTACTGCGGTGTGGTCTCGGGCGGATTC
CGCCAGGTCATCGAACCGCTCGCGCACGAACTCATGCTCGACTACGTCGCGGCCAACGAACTGGAGATCG
TCGACGGCAAGCTCACCGGACGCGTCGTCGGCGACGTCGTGGACCGGCCGGGCAAGGCCAAGGCGCTGCG
GGACTTCGCCCAGCAGGTCGGCGTACCGATGGAGCAGACCGTCGCCGTCGGCGACGGCGCCAACGACATC
GACATGCTGTCGGCCGCGGGCCTCGGGGTGGCGTTCAACGCCAAACCCGCGCTGCGTGAGGTGGCCGACG
CGTCACTGAGCCATCCGTACCTGGACACCGTGCTGTTCATCCTGGGCATCACGCGCGGCGAGATCGAGGC
CGCCGATGCGCTCGACGGTGTGGTGCGCCGCGTCGAGATCCCGGATTAT
